>Addgene plasmid #220766 | pAV-CAG-oScarlet-WPRE-BC2-pA | addgene full sequence | sequence record 436181 | Addgene NGS Result
CTGCGCGCTCGCTCGCTCACTGAGGCCGCCCGGGCAAAGCCCGGGCGTCGGGCGACCTTTGGTCGCCCGG
CCTCAGTGAGCGAGCGAGCGCGCAGAGAGGGAGTGGCCAACTCCATCACTAGGGGTTCCTTGTAGTTAAT
GATTAACCCGCCATGCTACTTATCTACGTAGCCATGCTCTAGGAAGAGTACCATTGACGTCAATAATGAC
GTATGTTCCCATAGTAACGCCAATAGGGACTTTCCATTGACGTCAATGGGTGGAGTATTTACGGTAAACT
GCCCACTTGGCAGTACATCAAGTGTATCATATGCCAAGTACGCCCCCTATTGACGTCAATGACGGTAAAT
GGCCCGCCTGGCATTATGCCCAGTACATGACCTTATGGGACTTTCCTACTTGGCAGTACATCTACGTATT
AGTCATCGCTATTACCATGGTCGAGGTGAGCCCCACGTTCTGCTTCACTCTCCCCATCTCCCCCCCCTCC
CCACCCCCAATTTTGTATTTATTTATTTTTTAATTATTTTGTGCAGCGATGGGGGCGGGGGGGGGGGGGG
GGCGCGCCRGGGGGGGGGGGGGGGGGGGGGGGGGGGGGSGGGGSGRGGCGGAGAGGTGCGGCGGCAGCCA
ATCAGAGCGGCGCGCTCCGAAAGTTTCCTTTTATGGCGAGGCGGCGGCGGCGGCGGCCCTATAAAAAGCG
AAGCGCGCGGCGGGCGGGAGTCGCTGCGCGCTGCCTTCGCCCCGTGCCCCGCTCCGCCGCCGCCTCGCGC
CGCCCGCCCCGGCTCTGACTGACCGCGTTACTCCCACAGGTGAGCGGGCGGGACGGCCCTTCTCCTCCGG
GCTGTAATTAGCGCTTGGTTTAATGACGGCTTGTTTCTTTTCTGTGGCTGCGTGAAAGCCTTGAGGGGCT
CCGGGAGGGCCCTTTGTGCGGGGGGAGCGGCTCGGGGCTGTCCGCGGGGGGACGGCTGCCTTCGGGGGGG
ACGGGGCAGGGCGGGGTTCGGCTTCTGGCGTGTGACCGGCGGCTCTAGAGCCTCTGCTAACCATGTTCAT
GCCTTCTTCTTTTTCCTACAGCTCCTGGGCAACGTGCTGGTTATTGTGCTGTCTCATCATTTTGGCAAAG
AATTGGATCCGAATTCATGGTGAGCAAGGGCGAGGCAGTGATCAAGGAGTTCATGCGGTTCAAGGTGCAC
ATGGAGGGCTCCATGAACGGCCACGAGTTCGAGATCGAGGGCGAGGGCGAGGGCCGCCCCTACGAGGGCA
CCCAGACCGCCAAGCTGAAGGTGACCAAGGGTGGCCCCCTGCCCTTCTCCTGGGACATCCTGTCCCCTCA
GTTCATGTACGGCTCCAGGGCCTTCACCAAGCACCCCGCCGACATCCCCGACTACTATAAGCAGTCCTTC
CCCGAGGGCTTCAAGTGGGACCGCGTGATGAACTTCGAGGACGGCGGCGCCGTGACCGTGACCCAGGACA
CCTCCCTGGAGGACGGCACCCTGATCTACAAGGTGAAGCTCCGCGGCACCAACTTCCCTCCTGACGGCCC
CGTAATGCAGAAGAAGACAATGGGCTGGGAAGCGTCCACCGAGCGGTTGTACCCCGAGGACGGCGTGCTG
AAGGGCGACATTAAGATGGCCCTGCGCCTGAAGGACGGCGGGCGCTACCTGGCGGACTTCAAGACCACCT
ACAAGGCCAAGAAGCCCGTGCAGATGCCCGGCGCCTACAACGTGGACCGCAAGTTGGACATCACCTCCCA
CAACGAGGACTACACCGTGGTGGAACAGTACGAACGCTCCGAGGGCCGCCACTCCACCGGCGGCATGGAC
GAGCTGTACAAGTAAAAGCTTTCTAGAGGCGCGAGCTTATCGATAATCAACCTCTGGATTACAAAATTTG
TGAAAGATTGACTGGTATTCTTAACTATGTTGCTCCTTTTACGCTATGTGGATACGCTGCTTTAATGCCT
TTGTATCATGCTATTGCTTCCCGTATGGCTTTCATTTTCTCCTCCTTGTATAAATCCTGGTTGCTGTCTC
TTTATGAGGAGTTGTGGCCCGTTGTCAGGCAACGTGGCGTGGTGTGCACTGTGTTTGCTGACGCAACCCC
CACTGGTTGGGGCATTGCCACCACCTGTCAGCTCCTTTCCGGGACTTTCGCTTTCCCCCTCCCTATTGCC
ACGGCGGAACTCATCGCCGCCTGCCTTGCCCGCTGCTGGACAGGGGCTCGGCTGTTGGGCACTGACAATT
CCGTGGTGTTGTCGGGGAAATCATCGTCCTTTCCTTGGCTGCTCGCCTGTGTTGCCACCTGGATTCTGCG
CGGGACGTCCTTCTGCTACGTCCCTTCGGCCCTCAATCCAGCGGACCTTCCTTCCCGCGGCCTGCTGCCG
GCTCTGCGGCCTCTTCCGCGTCTTCGCCTTCGCCCTCAGACGAGTCGGATCTCCCTTTGGGCCGCCTCCC
CGCGCGGCCGCTGAACCACTTCTAGGTGGACTTGGTCTAGATCATGTAGTACTTCTAGCTGTTGGTGATC
GACCTCAAGTTCAACAACTTGATCCTCTTGGTCATGGTGGATTCGAGCAGACATGATAAGATACATTGAT
GAGTTTGGACAAACCACAACTAGAATGCAGTGAAAAAAATGCTTTATTTGTGAAATTTGTGATGCTATTG
CTTTATTTGTAACCATTATAAGCTGCAATAAACAAGTTAACAACAACAATTGCATTCATTTTATGTTTCA
GGTTCAGGGGGAGATGTGGGAGGTTTTTTAAAGCAAGTAAAACCTCTACAAATGTGGTAAAATCGATAAG
GATCTTCCTAGAGCATGGCTACGTAGATAAGTAGCATGGCGGGTTAATCATTAACTACAAGGAACCCCTA
GTGATGGAGTTGGCCACTCCCTCTCTGCGCGCTCGCTCGCTCACTGAGGCCGCCCGGGCTTTGCCCGGGC
GGCCTCAGTGAGCGAGCGAGCGCGCAGCTGCATTAATGAATCGGCCAACGCGCGGGGAGAGGCGGTTTGC
GTATTGGGCGCTCTTCCGCTTCCTCGCTCACTGACTCGCTGCGCTCGGTCGTTCGGCTGCGGCGAGCGGT
ATCAGCTCACTCAAAGGCGGTAATACGGTTATCCACAGAATCAGGGGATAACGCAGGAAAGAACATGTGA
GCAAAAGGCCAGCAAAAGGCCAGGAACCGTAAAAAGGCCGCGTTGCTGGCGTTTTTCCATAGGCTCCGCC
CCCCTGACGAGCATCACAAAAATCGACGCTCAAGTCAGAGGTGGCGAAACCCGACAGGACTATAAAGATA
CCAGGCGTTTCCCCCTGGAAGCTCCCTCGTGCGCTCTCCTGTTCCGACCCTGCCGCTTACCGGATACCTG
TCCGCCTTTCTCCCTTCGGGAAGCGTGGCGCTTTCTCATAGCTCACGCTGTAGGTATCTCAGTTCGGTGT
AGGTCGTTCGCTCCAAGCTGGGCTGTGTGCACGAACCCCCCGTTCAGCCCGACCGCTGCGCCTTATCCGG
TAACTATCGTCTTGAGTCCAACCCGGTAAGACACGACTTATCGCCACTGGCAGCAGCCACTGGTAACAGG
ATTAGCAGAGCGAGGTATGTAGGCGGTGCTACAGAGTTCTTGAAGTGGTGGCCTAACTACGGCTACACTA
GAAGAACAGTATTTGGTATCTGCGCTCTGCTGAAGCCAGTTACCTTCGGAAAAAGAGTTGGTAGCTCTTG
ATCCGGCAAACAAACCACCGCTGGTAGCGGTGGTTTTTTTGTTTGCAAGCAGCAGATTACGCGCAGAAAA
AAAGGATCTCAAGAAGATCCTTTGATCTTTTCTACGGGGTCTGACGCTCAGTGGAACGAAAACTCACGTT
AAGGGATTTTGGTCATGAGATTATCAAAAAGGATCTTCACCTAGATCCTTTTAAATTAAAAATGAAGTTT
TAAATCAATCTAAAGTATATATGAGTAAACTTGGTCTGACAGTTACCAATGCTTAATCAGTGAGGCACCT
ATCTCAGCGATCTGTCTATTTCGTTCATCCATAGTTGCCTGACTCCCCGTCGTGTAGATAACTACGATAC
GGGAGGGCTTACCATCTGGCCCCAGTGCTGCAATGATACCGCGAGACCCACGCTCACCGGCTCCAGATTT
ATCAGCAATAAACCAGCCAGCCGGAAGGGCCGAGCGCAGAAGTGGTCCTGCAACTTTATCCGCCTCCATC
CAGTCTATTAATTGTTGCCGGGAAGCTAGAGTAAGTAGTTCGCCAGTTAATAGTTTGCGCAACGTTGTTG
CCATTGCTACAGGCATCGTGGTGTCACGCTCGTCGTTTGGTATGGCTTCATTCAGCTCCGGTTCCCAACG
ATCAAGGCGAGTTACATGATCCCCCATGTTGTGCAAAAAAGCGGTTAGCTCCTTCGGTCCTCCGATCGTT
GTCAGAAGTAAGTTGGCCGCAGTGTTATCACTCATGGTTATGGCAGCACTGCATAATTCTCTTACTGTCA
TGCCATCCGTAAGATGCTTTTCTGTGACTGGTGAGTACTCAACCAAGTCATTCTGAGAATAGTGTATGCG
GCGACCGAGTTGCTCTTGCCCGGCGTCAATACGGGATAATACCGCGCCACATAGCAGAACTTTAAAAGTG
CTCATCATTGGAAAACGTTCTTCGGGGCGAAAACTCTCAAGGATCTTACCGCTGTTGAGATCCAGTTCGA
TGTAACCCACTCGTGCACCCAACTGATCTTCAGCATCTTTTACTTTCACCAGCGTTTCTGGGTGAGCAAA
AACAGGAAGGCAAAATGCCGCAAAAAAGGGAATAAGGGCGACACGGAAATGTTGAATACTCATACTCTTC
CTTTTTCAATATTATTGAAGCATTTATCAGGGTTATTGTCTCATGAGCGGATACATATTTGAATGTATTT
AGAAAAATAAACAAATAGGGGTTCCGCGCACATTTCCCCGAAAAGTGCCACCTAAATTGTAAGCGTTAAT
ATTTTGTTAAAATTCGCGTTAAATTTTTGTTAAATCAGCTCATTTTTTAACCAATAGGCCGAAATCGGCA
AAATCCCTTATAAATCAAAAGAATAGACCGAGATAGGGT
[37 nt withheld, positions 5080-5116]
AAAGAACGTGGACTCCAACGTCAAAGG
[49 nt withheld, positions 5144-5192]
T
[91 nt withheld, positions 5194-5284]
G
[124 nt withheld, positions 5286-5409]
CCCATTCGCCATTCAGGCTGCGCAACTGTTGGGAAGGGCGATCGGTGCGGGCCTCTTCGCTATTACGCCA
G
Features (pLannotate 1.2.2; 18 found; start..end, strand, type, name):
    191..439     +  enhancer       CMV enhancer (fragment): human cytomegalovirus immediate early enhancer
    441..716     +  promoter       chicken β-actin promoter: No description available
    717..852     +  intron         hybrid intron (fragment): hybrid between chicken β-actin (CBA) and minute virus of mice (MMV) introns (Gray et al., 2011)
    941..1071    +  intron         chimeric intron (fragment): chimera between introns from chicken β-actin and rabbit β-globin
   1069..1131    +  CDS            HBB (fragment): HBB_LEPEU - Experimental evidence at protein level: Swiss-Prot protein existence level 1. Involved in oxygen transport from the lung to the various peripheral tissues. From Lepus europaeus (European hare).
   1137..1832    +  CDS            mScarlet: mScarlet is a basic (constitutively fluorescent) red fluorescent protein published in 2016, derived from synthetic construct. It has moderate acid sensitivity.
   1865..2453    +  misc_feature   WPRE: woodchuck hepatitis virus posttranscriptional regulatory element
   2577..2698    -  polyA_signal   SV40 poly(A) signal: SV40 polyadenylation signal
   2721..2789    -  CDS            large T antigen (fragment): large T antigen from SV40 (simian virus 40)
   2860..2922    +  repeat_region  AAV2 ITR (fragment): inverted terminal repeat of adeno-associated virus serotype 2 inverted
   2940..2967    -  repeat_region  AAV2 ITR (fragment): inverted terminal repeat of adeno-associated virus serotype 2 inverted
   2965..3021    -  CDS            lacI (fragment): lac repressor; lacI; The lac repressor binds to the lac operator to inhibit transcription in E. coli. This inhibition can be relieved by adding lactose or isopropyl-β-D-thiogalactopyranoside (IPTG).
   3204..3792    -  rep_origin     ori: high-copy-number ColE1/pMB1/pBR322/pUC origin of replication
   3963..4823    -  CDS            AmpR: β-lactamase; bla; confers resistance to ampicillin, carbenicillin, and related antibiotics
   4824..4928    -  promoter       AmpR promoter: bla
   4981..5409    -  rep_origin     f1 ori (sequence partly withheld): f1 bacteriophage origin of replication; arrow indicates direction of (+) strand synthesis
   5414..3       -  CDS            lacZα (fragment) (across the origin): LacZα fragment of β-galactosidase; lacZ fragment
   5478..130     -  repeat_region  AAV2 ITR (fragment) (across the origin): inverted terminal repeat of adeno-associated virus serotype 2 inverted
