[The description below was written by a language model from this plasmid's Addgene catalogue record and pLannotate feature annotations shown in this document.]
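Description:
pAV-CAG-oScarlet-WPRE-BC2-pA is an AAV transfer plasmid (5,480 nt in the sequenced record) derived from the related pAV-CAG-Sun1-GFP-WPRE-BC2-pA backbone, with the synthetic oScarlet-WPRE-BC2 insert placed between retained BamHI and NotI sites. It is maintained in E. coli through a high-copy ColE1/pUC-type origin and selected with ampicillin via the β-lactamase gene and its native promoter. An f1 phage origin and short lacZα and lacI remnants are also present in the backbone. AAV2 inverted terminal repeat sequences, annotated only as fragments, flank the expression cassette and provide the cis elements needed for replication and packaging of the cassette into recombinant AAV particles.

The payload is driven by the CAG promoter, annotated here as a CMV enhancer fragment, the chicken β-actin promoter and chimeric β-actin/β-globin intron sequence. The short "HBB" hit just upstream of the coding region is most likely part of this rabbit β-globin-derived portion rather than an expressed gene. The reporter is oScarlet, a red fluorescent protein that the annotation software matches to mScarlet. It is followed by a WPRE, which enhances transcript stability and expression, and an SV40 polyadenylation signal. The name places the Projection-TAG barcode BC2 between the WPRE and the poly(A) signal, which corresponds to an unannotated gap in the feature table. This position would put the barcode in the 3′ untranslated region of the transcript, though the record does not describe its sequence or exact boundaries. According to the stated purpose, oScarlet fluorescence allows isolation of labelled cells, while the expressed barcode identifies the injected virus, so that several barcoded vectors can be combined for multiplex tracing and profiling of projection neurons.
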