Addgene plasmid #220766: pAV-CAG-oScarlet-WPRE-BC2-pA
Purpose: Expression of oScarlet for cell isolation and Projection-TAG BC for multiplex projection tracing
Depositing lab: Vijay Samineni. Depositing organization: Washington University in Saint Louis. Publication: Projection-TAGs enable multiplex projection tracing and multi-modal profiling of projection neurons. Yang L, Liu F, Hahm H, Okuda T, Li X, Zhang Y, Kalyanaraman V, Heitmeier MR, Samineni VK. Nat Commun. 2025 Jul 1;16(1):5557. doi: 10.1038/s41467-025-60360-w. PubMed 40593543.
Backbone
  Vector backbone: pAV-CAG-Sun1-GFP-WPRE-BC2-pA
  Backbone manufacturer: Samineni Lab (Addgene #220754)
  Vector type: AAV
Growth in bacteria
  Bacterial resistance: Ampicillin, 100 μg/mL
  Growth temperature: 37°C
  Growth strain: NEB Stable
  Copy number: High Copy
Gene/Insert
  Gene/Insert name: oScarlert-WPRE-BC2
  Species: Synthetic
  Promoter: CAG
  Cloning method: Restriction Enzyme; 5′ cloning site BamHI (not destroyed); 3′ cloning site NotI (not destroyed)
  Sequencing primers: 5′ n/a
Terms and licenses: Academic/Nonprofit Terms; Industry Terms: Not Available to Industry
Depositor comments: Please visit https://doi.org/10.1101/2024.04.24.590975 for bioRxiv preprint.
How to cite: pAV-CAG-oScarlet-WPRE-BC2-pA was a gift from Vijay Samineni (Addgene plasmid # 220766 ; http://n2t.net/addgene:220766 ; RRID:Addgene_220766)
